>Addgene plasmid #16402 | pShuttle | addgene full sequence | sequence record 237978 | Addgene NGS Result
CATCATCAATAATATACCTTATTTTGGATTGAAGCCAATATGATAATGAGGGGGTGGAGTTTGTGACGTG
GCGCGGGGCGTGGGAACGGGGCGGGTGACGTAGTAGTGTGGCGGAAGTGTGATGTTGCAAGTGTGGCGGA
ACACATGTAAGCGACGGATGTGGCAAAAGTGACGTTTTTGGTGTGCGCCGGTGTACACAGGAAGTGACAA
TTTTCGCGCGGTTTTAGGCGGATGTTGTAGTAAATTTGGGCGTAACCGAGTAAGATTTGGCCATTTTCGC
GGGAAAACTGAATAAGAGGAAGTGAAATCTGAATAATTTTGTGTTACTCATAGCGCGTAATACTGGTACC
GCGGCCGCCTCGAGTCTAGAGATATCGAATTCAAGCTTGTCGACTCGAAGATCTGGGCGTGGTTAAGGGT
GGGAAAGAATATATAAGGTGGGGGTCTTATGTAGTTTTGTATCTGTTTTGCAGCAGCCGCCGCCGCCATG
AGCACCAACTCGTTTGATGGAAGCATTGTGAGCTCATATTTGACAACGCGCATGCCCCCATGGGCCGGGG
TGCGTCAGAATGTGATGGGCTCCAGCATTGATGGTCGCCCCGTCCTGCCCGCAAACTCTACTACCTTGAC
CTACGAGACCGTGTCTGGAACGCCGTTGGAGACTGCAGCCTCCGCCGCCGCTTCAGCCGCTGCAGCCACC
GCCCGCGGGATTGTGACTGACTTTGCTTTCCTGAGCCCGCTTGCAAGCAGTGCAGCTTCCCGTTCATCCG
CCCGCGATGACAAGTTGACGGCTCTTTTGGCACAATTGGATTCTTTGACCCGGGAACTTAATGTCGTTTC
TCAGCAGCTGTTGGATCTGCGCCAGCAGGTTTCTGCCCTGAAGGCTTCCTCCCCTCCCAATGCGGTTTAA
AACATAAATAAAAAACCAGACTCTGTTTGGATTTGGATCAAGCAAGTGTCTTGCTGTCTTTATTTAGGGG
TTTTGCGCGCGCGGTAGGCCCGGGACCAGCGGTCTCGGTCGTTGAGGGTCCTGTGTATTTTTTCCAGGAC
GTGGTAAAGGTGACTCTGGATGTTCAGATACATGGGCATAAGCCCGTCTCTGGGGTGGAGGTAGCACCAC
TGCAGAGCTTCATGCTGCGGGGTGGTGTTGTAGATGATCCAGTCGTAGCAGGAGCGCTGGGCGTGGTGCC
TAAAAATGTCTTTCAGTAGCAAGCTGATTGCCAGGGGCAGGCCCTTGGTGTAAGTGTTTACAAAGCGGTT
AAGCTGGGATGGGTGCATACGTGGGGATATGAGATGCATCTTGGACTGTATTTTTAGGTTGGCTATGTTC
CCAGCCATATCCCTCCGGGGATTCATGTTGTGCAGAACCACCAGCACAGTGTATCCGGTGCACTTGGGAA
ATTTGTCATGTAGCTTAGAAGGAAATGCGTGGAAGAACTTGGAGACGCCCTTGTGACCTCCAAGATTTTC
CATGCATTCGTCCATAATGATGGCAATGGGCCCACGGGCGGCGGCCTGGGCGAAGATATTTCTGGGATCA
CTAACGTCATAGTTGTGTTCCAGGATGAGATCGTCATAGGCCATTTTTACAAAGCGCGGGCGGAGGGTGC
CAGACTGCGGTATAATGGTTCCATCCGGCCCAGGGGCGTAGTTACCCTCACAGATTTGCATTTCCCACGC
TTTGAGTTCAGATGGGGGGATCATGTCTACCTGCGGGGCGATGAAGAAAACGGTTTCCGGGGTAGGGGAG
ATCAGCTGGGAAGAAAGCAGGTTCCTGAGCAGCTGCGACTTACCGCAGCCGGTGGGCCCGTAAATCACAC
CTATTACCGGCTGCAACTGGTAGTTAAGAGAGCTGCAGCTGCCGTCATCCCTGAGCAGGGGGGCCACTTC
GTTAAGCATGTCCCTGACTCGCATGTTTTCCCTGACCAAATCCGCCAGAAGGCGCTCGCCGCCCAGCGAT
AGCAGTTCTTGCAAGGAAGCAAAGTTTTTCAACGGTTTGAGACCGTCCGCCGTAGGCATGCTTTTGAGCG
TTTGACCAAGCAGTTCCAGGCGGTCCCACAGCTCGGTCACCTGCTCTACGGCATCTCGATCCAGCATATC
TCCTCGTTTCGCGGGTTGGGGCGGCTTTCGCTGTACGGCAGTAGTCGGTGCTCGTCCAGACGGGCCAGGG
TCATGTCTTTCCACGGGCGCAGGGTCCTCGTCAGCGTAGTCTGGGTCACGGTGAAGGGGTGCGCTCCGGG
CTGCGCGCTGGCCAGGGTGCGCTTGAGGCTGGTCCTGCTGGTGCTGAAGCGCTGCCGGTCTTCGCCCTGC
GCGTCGGCCAGGTAGCATTTGACCATGGTGTCATAGTCCAGCCCCTCCGCGGCGTGGCCCTTGGCGCGCA
GCTTGCCCTTGGAGGAGGCGCCGCACGAGGGGCAGTGCAGACTTTTGAGGGCGTAGAGCTTGGGCGCGAG
AAATACCGATTCCGGGGAGTAGGCATCCGCGCCGCAGGCCCCGCAGACGGTCTCGCATTCCACGAGCCAG
GTGAGCTCTGGCCGTTCGGGGTCAAAAACCAGGTTTCCCCCATGCTTTTTGATGCGTTTCTTACCTCTGG
TTTCCATGAGCCGGTGTCCACGCTCGGTGACGAAAAGGCTGTCCGTGTCCCCGTATACAGACTTGAGAGG
GAGTTTAAACGAATTCAATAGCTTGTTGCATGGGCGGCGATATAAAATGCAAGGTGCTGCTCAAAAAATC
AGGCAAAGCCTCGCGCAAAAAAGAAAGCACATCGTAGTCATGCTCATGCAGATAAAGGCAGGTAAGCTCC
GGAACCACCACAGAAAAAGACACCATTTTTCTCTCAAACATGTCTGCGGGTTTCTGCATAAACACAAAAT
AAAATAACAAAAAAACATTTAAACATTAGAAGCCTGTCTTACAACAGGAAAAACAACCCTTATAAGCATA
AGACGGACTACGGCCATGCCGGCGTGACCGTAAAAAAACTGGTCACCGTGATTAAAAAGCACCACCGACA
GCTCCTCGGTCATGTCCGGAGTCATAATGTAAGACTCGGTAAACACATCAGGTTGATTCACATCGGTCAG
TGCTAAAAAGCGACCGAAATAGCCCGGGGGAATACATACCCGCAGGCGTAGAGACAACATTACAGCCCCC
ATAGGAGGTATAACAAAATTAATAGGAGAGAAAAACACATAAACACCTGAAAAACCCTCCTGCCTAGGCA
AAATAGCACCCTCCCGCTCCAGAACAACATACAGCGCTTCCACAGCGGCAGCCATAACAGTCAGCCTTAC
CAGTAAAAAAGAAAACCTATTAAAAAAACACCACTCGACACGGCACCAGCTCAATCAGTCACAGTGTAAA
AAAGGGCCAAGTGCAGAGCGAGTATATATAGGACTAAAAAATGACGTAACGGTTAAAGTCCACAAAAAAC
ACCCAGAAAACCGCACGCGAACCTACGCCCAGAAACGAAAGCCAAAAAACCCACAACTTCCTCAAATCGT
CACTTCCGTTTTCCCACGTTACGTCACTTCCCATTTTAAGAAAACTACAATTCCCAACACATACAAGTTA
CTCCGCCCTAAAACCTACGTCACCCGCCCCGTTCCCACGCCCCGCGCCACGTCACAAACTCCACCCCCTC
ATTATCATATTGGCTTCAATCCAAAATAAGGTATATTATTGATGATGTTAATTAACATGCATGGATCCAT
ATGCGGTGTGAAATACCGCACAGATGCGTAAGGAGAAAATACCGCATCAGGCGCTCTTCCGCTTCCTCGC
TCACTGACTCGCTGCGCTCGGTCGTTCGGCTGCGGCGAGCGGTATCAGCTCACTCAAAGGCGGTAATACG
GTTATCCACAGAATCAGGGGATAACGCAGGAAAGAACATGTGAGCAAAAGGCCAGCAAAAGGCCAGGAAC
CGTAAAAAGGCCGCGTTGCTGGCGTTTTTCCATAGGCTCCGCCCCCCTGACGAGCATCACAAAAATCGAC
GCTCAAGTCAGAGGTGGCGAAACCCGACAGGACTATAAAGATACCAGGCGTTTCCCCCTGGAAGCTCCCT
CGTGCGCTCTCCTGTTCCGACCCTGCCGCTTACCGGATACCTGTCCGCCTTTCTCCCTTCGGGAAGCGTG
GCGCTTTCTCATAGCTCACGCTGTAGGTATCTCAGTTCGGTGTAGGTCGTTCGCTCCAAGCTGGGCTGTG
TGCACGAACCCCCCGTTCAGCCCGACCGCTGCGCCTTATCCGGTAACTATCGTCTTGAGTCCAACCCGGT
AAGACACGACTTATCGCCACTGGCAGCAGCCACTGGTAACAGGATTAGCAGAGCGAGGTATGTAGGCGGT
GCTACAGAGTTCTTGAAGTGGTGGCCTAACTACGGCTACACTAGAAGGACAGTATTTGGTATCTGCGCTC
TGCTGAAGCCAGTTACCTTCGGAAAAAGAGTTGGTAGCTCTTGATCCGGCAAACAAACCACCGCTGGTAG
CGGTGGTTTTTTTGTTTGCAAGCAGCAGATTACGCGCAGAAAAAAAGGATCTCAAGAAGATCCTTTGATC
TTTTCTACGGGGTCTGACGCTCAGTGGAACGAAAACTCACGTTAAGGGATTTTGGTCATGAGATTATCAA
AAAGGATCTTCACCTAGATCCTTTTAAATTAAAAATGAAGTTTTAAATCAATCTAAAGTATATATGAGTA
AACTTGGTCTGACAGTTACCAATGCTTAATCAGTGAGGCACCTATCTCAGCGATCTGTCTATTTCGTTCA
TCCATAGTTGCCTGACTCCCCGTCGTGTAGATAACTACGATACGGGAGGGCTTACCATCTGGCCCCAGTG
CTGCAATGATACCGCGAGACCCACGCTCACCGGCTCCAGATTTATCAGCAATAAACCAGCCAGCCGGAAG
GGCCGAGCGCAGAAGTGGTCCTGCAACTTTATCCGCCTCCATCCAGTCTATTAATTGTTGCCGGGAAGCT
AGAGTAAGTAGTTCGCCAGTTAATAGTTTGCGCAACGTTGTTGCCATTGCTGCAGCCATGAGATTATCAA
AAAGGATCTTCACCTAGATCCTTTTCACGTAGAAAGCCAGTCCGCAGAAACGGTGCTGACCCCGGATGAA
TGTCAGCTACTGGGCTATCTGGACAAGGGAAAACGCAAGCGCAAAGAGAAAGCAGGTAGCTTGCAGTGGG
CTTACATGGCGATAGCTAGACTGGGCGGTTTTATGGACAGCAAGCGAACCGGAATTGCCAGCTGGGGCGC
CCTCTGGTAAGGTTGGGAAGCCCTGCAAAGTAAACTGGATGGCTTTCTTGCCGCCAAGGATCTGATGGCG
CAGGGGATCAAGCTCTGATCAAGAGACAGGATGAGGATCGTTTCGCATGATTGAACAAGATGGATTGCAC
GCAGGTTCTCCGGCCGCTTGGGTGGAGAGGCTATTCGGCTATGACTGGGCACAACAGACAATCGGCTGCT
CTGATGCCGCCGTGTTCCGGCTGTCAGCGCAGGGGCGCCCGGTTCTTTTTGTCAAGACCGACCTGTCCGG
TGCCCTGAATGAACTGCAAGACGAGGCAGCGCGGCTATCGTGGCTGGCCACGACGGGCGTTCCTTGCGCA
GCTGTGCTCGACGTTGTCACTGAAGCGGGAAGGGACTGGCTGCTATTGGGCGAAGTGCCGGGGCAGGATC
TCCTGTCATCTCACCTTGCTCCTGCCGAGAAAGTATCCATCATGGCTGATGCAATGCGGCGGCTGCATAC
GCTTGATCCGGCTACCTGCCCATTCGACCACCAAGCGAAACATCGCATCGAGCGAGCACGTACTCGGATG
GAAGCCGGTCTTGTCGATCAGGATGATCTGGACGAAGAGCATCAGGGGCTCGCGCCAGCCGAACTGTTCG
CCAGGCTCAAGGCGAGCATGCCCGACGGCGAGGATCTCGTCGTGACCCATGGCGATGCCTGCTTGCCGAA
TATCATGGTGGAAAATGGCCGCTTTTCTGGATTCATCGACTGTGGCCGGCTGGGTGTGGCGGACCGCTAT
CAGGACATAGCGTTGGCTACCCGTGATATTGCTGAAGAGCTTGGCGGCGAATGGGCTGACCGCTTCCTCG
TGCTTTACGGTATCGCCGCTCCCGATTCGCAGCGCATCGCCTTCTATCGCCTTCTTGACGAGTTCTTCTG
AATTTTGTTAAAATTTTTGTTAAATCAGCTCATTTTTTAACCAATAGGCCGAAATCGGCAAAATCCCTTA
TAAATCAAAAGAATAGACCGAGATAGGGT
[37 nt withheld, positions 6260-6296]
AAAGAACGTGGACTCCAACGTCAAAGG
[49 nt withheld, positions 6324-6372]
T
[91 nt withheld, positions 6374-6464]
G
[124 nt withheld, positions 6466-6589]
CCATTCGCCATTCAGGATCGAATTAATTCTTAATTAA
Features (pLannotate 1.2.2; 13 found; start..end, strand, type, name):
      1..103     +  repeat_region  ITR: inverted terminal repeat of human adenovirus serotype 5 inverted
    191..341     +  misc_signal    Ad5 Ψ: packaging signal for adenovirus serotype 5
    488..907     +  CDS            IX: CAP9_ADE05 - Experimental evidence at protein level: Swiss-Prot protein existence level 1. Structural component of the virion that acts as a cement protein on the capsid exterior and forms triskelion structures consisting of three molecules that stabilize three hexon trimers at the center of each icosahedral facet and fixes the peripentonal hexons. Dispensable for assembly. During virus entry, recruits the anterograde motor kinesin-1 to the capsid docked at the nuclear pore complex thereby subjecting the docked capsid to a pulling force. The resulting tension leads to capsid disruption, disper
    973..2307    -  CDS            IVa2: PKG1_ADE05 - Experimental evidence at protein level: Swiss-Prot protein existence level 1. Component of the packaging machinery which encapsidates the viral DNA into preformed capsids and transcriptional activator of the viral major late promoter (MLP). Binds, along with packaging proteins 2 and 3, to the specific packaging sequence on the left end of viral genomic DNA and displays ATPase activity thereby providing the power stroke of the packaging machinery. The activity of packaging protein IVa2 is stimulated by protein 33K which acts as a terminase. May be the protein that pumps DNA into th
   2680..2841    -  CDS            E4RF2_ADE02 (fragment): Protein predicted: Swiss-Prot protein existence level 4. From Human adenovirus C serotype 2 (HAdV-2) (Human adenovirus 2).
   2892..3275    -  CDS            E4RF1_ADE02: Experimental evidence at protein level: Swiss-Prot protein existence level 1. May modulate tight-junctions functions of infected cells through interactions with PDZ proteins. E4 ORF1 has ben show for Adenovirus 9 to interact with protein involved in tight junction regulation. May play a role in mTOR activation by activating PI3- kinase, thus overriding cellular checkpoint for translation. From Human adenovirus C serotype 2 (HAdV-2) (Human adenovirus 2).
   3585..3687    -  repeat_region  ITR: inverted terminal repeat of human adenovirus serotype 5 inverted
   3707..3761    +  misc_feature   bom (fragment): basis of mobility region from pBR322
   3947..4535    -  rep_origin     ori: high-copy-number ColE1/pMB1/pBR322/pUC origin of replication
   4707..5021    -  CDS            bla(M) (fragment): β-lactamase lacking the signal sequence; bla(M); allows cytosolic expression of β-lactamase
   5066..5335    +  CDS            tnpA (fragment): TN5P_ECOLX - Also known as tnp. Experimental evidence at protein level: Swiss-Prot protein existence level 1. Mediates transposition of transposon Tn5 by a 'cut and paste' mechanism. First, the monomeric transposase binds the 19 bp inverted DNA repeats flanking the transposon. Then, dimerization of the DNA- bound transposase creates a synaptic DNA complex. After nicking of the first DNA strand, excision of the transposon proceeds through a series of intermediates. The transposase then mediates the insertion of the transposon at a new site by strand transfer. The activity of the wild- type tran
   5367..6161    +  CDS            NeoR/KanR: aminoglycoside phosphotransferase from Tn5; aph(3')-II (or nptII); confers resistance to neomycin, kanamycin, and G418 (Geneticin®)
   6231..6589    -  rep_origin     f1 ori (sequence partly withheld): f1 bacteriophage origin of replication; arrow indicates direction of (+) strand synthesis
