[The description below was written by a language model from this plasmid's Addgene catalogue record, the feature table of its GenBank file and pLannotate feature annotations shown in this document.]
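Description:
pShuttle is an empty adenoviral shuttle (transfer) vector for the AdEasy system, intended for building recombinant human adenovirus type 5 vectors that deliver transgenes to mammalian cells. It carries no insert, no promoter for the transgene and no fluorescent tracer. According to the record, it is the version to use when a transgene is to be driven by a user-chosen, non-CMV promoter and no GFP marker is wanted, so the complete expression cassette must be supplied by restriction cloning. In bacteria it is maintained on a ColE1/pBR322-type origin (catalogued as low copy, although the annotation tool labels this origin family high-copy) and selected with kanamycin through the Tn5 aminoglycoside phosphotransferase gene. An f1 phage origin is also present, along with nonfunctional remnants of β-lactamase, Tn5 transposase and the pBR322 bom region.

The viral portion begins with the left Ad5 inverted terminal repeat and the Ψ packaging signal, which are required in cis for genome replication and encapsidation. Downstream lies a block of adenoviral sequence covering the protein IX and IVa2 genes, followed by a second block containing E4 ORF1 and part of ORF2 next to the right ITR. In the AdEasy scheme these two blocks act as homology arms. Recombination in bacteria with a pAdEasy backbone plasmid transfers the cloned cassette into a full-length, replication-defective adenoviral genome, which is then packaged in a complementing cell line. The stated capacity is 7.5 kb with pAdEasy1 and 10.2 kb with pAdEasy2.

The sequenced record is 6,626 nt, against a catalogued backbone size of 6,736 bp. The accompanying GenBank file covers only a 939 bp fragment containing Ψ, an ITR and a phage origin.
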