Addgene plasmid #16402: pShuttle
Purpose: (Empty Backbone) Shuttle vector for use in AdEasy System. Used for expression of transgenes under a chosen (non-CMV) promoter when no GFP tracer is desired.
Depositing lab: Bert Vogelstein. Depositing organization: Johns Hopkins University and School of Medicine. Publication: A simplified system for generating recombinant adenoviruses. He TC, Zhou S, da Costa LT, Yu J, Kinzler KW, Vogelstein B. Proc Natl Acad Sci U S A. 1998 Mar 3. 95(5):2509-14. 10.1073/pnas.95.5.2509 PubMed 9482916.
Backbone
  Vector backbone: pShuttle
  Backbone size (bp): 6736
  Vector type: Mammalian Expression, Adenoviral
Growth in bacteria
  Bacterial resistance: Kanamycin, 50 μg/mL
  Growth temperature: 37°C
  Growth strain: DH10B
  Copy number: Low Copy
Gene/Insert
  Gene/Insert name: None
  GenBank ID: AF334399
  Cloning method: Restriction Enzyme
  Sequencing primers: 5′ n/a
Terms and licenses: Academic/Nonprofit Terms; Industry Terms: Not Available to Industry
Depositor comments: Vector pShuttle is used for expression of transgenes under a chosen (non-CMV) promoter when no GFP tracer is desired. Max insert size = 7.5kb with pAdEasy1 and 10.2kb with pAdEasy2. See attached protocol and http://www.coloncancer.org/adeasy.htm for more information.
How to cite: pShuttle was a gift from Bert Vogelstein (Addgene plasmid # 16402 ; http://n2t.net/addgene:16402 ; RRID:Addgene_16402)
