LOCUS       Exported 939 bp ds-DNA linear SYN 17-MAY-2021
DEFINITION  Shuttle vector for us in AdEasy System. Used for expression of
            transgenes under a chosen (non-CMV) promoter when no GFP tracer is
            desired..
ACCESSION   .
VERSION     .
KEYWORDS    pShuttle
SOURCE      synthetic DNA construct
  ORGANISM  synthetic DNA construct
REFERENCE   1 (bases 1 to 939)
  AUTHORS   He TC, Zhou S, da Costa LT, Yu J, Kinzler KW, Vogelstein B
  TITLE     A simplified system for generating recombinant adenoviruses.
  JOURNAL   Proc Natl Acad Sci U S A. 1998 Mar 3. 95(5):2509-14.
  PUBMED    9482916
REFERENCE   2 (bases 1 to 939)
  AUTHORS   .
  TITLE     Direct Submission
  JOURNAL   Exported May 17, 2021 from SnapGene Server 1.1.58
            http://www.snapgene.com
FEATURES             Location/Qualifiers
     source          1..939
                     /organism="synthetic DNA construct"
                     /mol_type="other DNA"
     misc_signal     147..297
                     /label=Ad5 Psi
                     /note="packaging signal for adenovirus serotype 5"
     repeat_region   385..487
                     /label=ITR
                     /note="inverted terminal repeat of human adenovirus
                     serotype 5"
     rep_origin      525..905
                     /direction=RIGHT
                     /label=M13 ori
                     /note="M13 bacteriophage origin of replication; arrow
                     indicates direction of (+) strand synthesis"
     primer_bind     complement(612..631)
                     /label=F1ori-R
                     /note="F1 origin, reverse primer"
     primer_bind     822..843
                     /label=F1ori-F
                     /note="F1 origin, forward primer"
ORIGIN
        1 ggcggcggcg gctgctgcaa aacagataca aaactacata agacccccac cttatatatt
       61 ctttcccacc cttaaccacg cccagatctt cgagtcgaca agcttgaatt cgatatctct
      121 agactcgagg cggccgcggt accagtatta cgcgctatga gtaacacaaa attattcaga
      181 tttcacttcc tcttattcag ttttcccgcg aaaatggcca aatcttactc ggttacgccc
      241 aaatttacta caacatccgc ctaaaaccgc gcgaaaattg tcacttcctg tgtacaccgg
      301 cgcacaccaa aaacgtcact tttgccacat ccgtcgctta catgtgttcc gccacacttg
      361 caacatcaca cttccgccac actactacgt cacccgcccc gttcccacgc cccgcgccac
      421 gtcacaaact ccaccccctc attatcatat tggcttcaat ccaaaataag gtatattatt
      481 gatgatgtta attaagaatt aattcgatcc tgaatggcga atggnnnnnn nnnnnnnnnn
      541 nnnnnnnnnn nnnnnnnnnn nnnnnnnnnn nnnnnnnnnn nnnnnnnnnn nnnnnnnnnn
      601 nnnnnnnnnn nnnnnnnnnn nnnnnnnnnn nnnnnnnnnn nnnnnnnncn nnnnnnnnnn
      661 nnnnnnnnnn nnnnnnnnnn nnnnnnnnnn nnnnnnnnnn nnnnnnnnnn nnnnnnnnnn
      721 nnnnnnnnnn nnnnnnnnnn annnnnnnnn nnnnnnnnnn nnnnnnnnnn nnnnnnnnnn
      781 nnnnnnnnnn cctttgacgt tggagtccac gttctttnnn nnnnnnnnnn nnnnnnnnnn
      841 nnnnnnnnnn nnnnacccta tctcggtcta ttcttttgat ttataaggga ttttgccgat
      901 ttcggcctat tggttaaaaa atgagctgat ttaacaaaa
//
