>Addgene plasmid #16402 | pShuttle | addgene partial sequence | sequence record 109803 | pBR322ori-F 5'-GGGAAACGCCTGGTATCTTT-3'
GCCACCTCTGACTTGAGCGTCGATTTTTGTGATGCTCGTCAGGGGGGCGGAGCCTATGGAAAAACGCCAG
CAACGCGGCCTTTTTACGGTTCCTGGCCTTTTGCTGGCCTTTTGCTCACATGTTCTTTCCTGCGTTATCC
CCTGATTCTGTGGATAACCGTATTACCGCCTTTGAGTGAGCTGATACCGCTCGCCGCAGCCGAACGACCG
AGCGCAGCGAGTCAGTGAGCGAGGAAGCGGAAGAGCGCCTGATGCGGTATTTTCTCCTTACGCATCTGTG
CGGTATTTCACACCGCATATGGATCCATGCATGTTAATTAACATCATCAATAATATACCTTATTTTGGAT
TGAAGCCAATATGATAATGAGGGGGTGGAGTTTGTGACGTGGCGCGGGGCGTGGGAACGGGGCGGGTGAC
GTAGGTTTTAGGGCGGAGTAACTTGTATGTGTTGGGAATTGTAGTTTTCTTAAAATGGGAAGTGACGTAA
CGTGGGAAAACGGAAGTGACGATTTGAGGAAGTTGTGGGTTTTTTGGCTTTCGTTTCTGGGCGTAGGTTC
GCGTGCGGTTTTCTGGGTGTTTTTTGTGGACTTTAACCGTTACGTCATTTTTTAGTCCTATATATACTCG
CTCTGCACTTGGCCCTTTTTTACACTGTGACTGATTGAGCTGGTGCCGTGTCGAGTGGTGTTTTTTTAAT
AGGTTTTCTTTTTTACTGGTAAGGCTGACTGTTATGGCTGCCGCTGTGGAAGCGCTGTATGTTGTTCTGG
AGCGGGAGGGTGCTATTTTGCCTAGGCAGGAGGGTTTTTCAGGTGTTTATGTGTTTTTCTCTCCTATTAA
TTTTGTTATACCTCCTATGGGG
